LOCUS       Exported 10133 bp ds-DNA circular SYN 13-MAY-2021
DEFINITION  For expression of modified SpyCas9 in e.coli..
ACCESSION   .
VERSION     .
KEYWORDS    pMJ915v2+Nterm Spe1 +Cterm Age1 site
SOURCE      synthetic DNA construct
  ORGANISM  synthetic DNA construct
REFERENCE   1 (bases 1 to 10133)
  AUTHORS   Staahl BT, Benekareddy M, Coulon-Bainier C, Banfal AA, Floor SN,
            Sabo JK, Urnes C, Munares GA, Ghosh A, Doudna JA
  TITLE     Efficient genome editing in the mouse brain by local delivery of
            engineered Cas9 ribonucleoprotein complexes.
  JOURNAL   Nat Biotechnol. 2017 Feb 13. doi: 10.1038/nbt.3806.
  PUBMED    28191903
REFERENCE   2 (bases 1 to 10133)
  AUTHORS   .
  TITLE     Direct Submission
  JOURNAL   Exported May 13, 2021 from SnapGene Server 1.1.58
            http://www.snapgene.com
FEATURES             Location/Qualifiers
     source          1..10133
                     /organism="synthetic DNA construct"
                     /mol_type="other DNA"
     primer_bind     97..116
                     /label=pBR322ori-F
                     /note="pBR322 origin, forward primer"
     primer_bind     350..367
                     /label=L4440
                     /note="L4440 vector, forward primer"
     misc_feature    382..521
                     /label=bom
                     /note="basis of mobility region from pBR322"
     primer_bind     complement(447..466)
                     /label=pRS-marker
                     /note="pRS vectors, use to sequence yeast selectable
                     marker"
     primer_bind     607..629
                     /label=pGEX 3'
                     /note="pGEX vectors, reverse primer"
     CDS             complement(623..814)
                     /codon_start=1
                     /gene="rop"
                     /product="Rop protein, which maintains plasmids at low copy
                     number"
                     /label=rop
                     /translation="MTKQEKTALNMARFIRSQTLTLLEKLNELDADEQADICESLHDHA
                     DELYRSCLARFGDDGENL"
     primer_bind     2272..2291
                     /label=pBRrevBam
                     /note="pBR322 vectors, tet region, downstream of BamHI,
                     reverse primer"
     primer_bind     2375..2394
                     /label=T7
                     /note="T7 promoter, forward primer"
     promoter        2375..2393
                     /label=T7 promoter
                     /note="promoter for bacteriophage T7 RNA polymerase"
     RBS             2482..2504
                     /note="efficient ribosome binding site from bacteriophage
                     T7 gene 10 (Olins and Rangwala, 1989)"
     CDS             2524..2541
                     /codon_start=1
                     /product="6xHis affinity tag"
                     /label=6xHis
                     /translation="HHHHHH"
     CDS             2551..3651
                     /codon_start=1
                     /gene="malE (mutated)"
                     /product="maltose binding protein from E. coli"
                     /label=MBP
                     /note="This version of the gene does not encode a signal
                     sequence, so MBP will remain in the cytosol."
                     /translation="MKIEEGKLVIWINGDKGYNGLAEVGKKFEKDTGIKVTVEHPDKLE
                     EKFPQVAATGDGPDIIFWAHDRFGGYAQSGLLAEITPDKAFQDKLYPFTWDAVRYNGKL
                     IAYPIAVEALSLIYNKDLLPNPPKTWEEIPALDKELKAKGKSALMFNLQEPYFTWPLIA
                     ADGGYAFKYENGKYDIKDVGVDNAGAKAGLTFLVDLIKNKHMNADTDYSIAEAAFNKGE
                     TAMTINGPWAWSNIDTSKVNYGVTVLPTFKGQPSKPFVGVLSAGINAASPNKELAKEFL
                     ENYLLTDEGLEAVNKDKPLGAVALKSYEEELAKDPRIAATMENAQKGEIMPNIPQMSAF
                     WYAVRTAVINAASGRQTVDEALKDAQT"
     primer_bind     3625..3648
                     /label=MBP-F
                     /note="Maltose binding protein, forward primer"
     CDS             3706..3726
                     /codon_start=1
                     /product="tobacco etch virus (TEV) protease recognition and
                     cleavage site"
                     /label=TEV site
                     /translation="ENLYFQS"
     CDS             3742..7845
                     /codon_start=1
                     /product="Cas9 (Csn1) endonuclease from the Streptococcus
                     pyogenes Type II CRISPR/Cas system"
                     /label=Cas9
                     /note="generates RNA-guided double strand breaks in DNA"
                     /translation="MDKKYSIGLDIGTNSVGWAVITDEYKVPSKKFKVLGNTDRHSIKK
                     NLIGALLFDSGETAEATRLKRTARRRYTRRKNRICYLQEIFSNEMAKVDDSFFHRLEES
                     FLVEEDKKHERHPIFGNIVDEVAYHEKYPTIYHLRKKLVDSTDKADLRLIYLALAHMIK
                     FRGHFLIEGDLNPDNSDVDKLFIQLVQTYNQLFEENPINASGVDAKAILSARLSKSRRL
                     ENLIAQLPGEKKNGLFGNLIALSLGLTPNFKSNFDLAEDAKLQLSKDTYDDDLDNLLAQ
                     IGDQYADLFLAAKNLSDAILLSDILRVNTEITKAPLSASMIKRYDEHHQDLTLLKALVR
                     QQLPEKYKEIFFDQSKNGYAGYIDGGASQEEFYKFIKPILEKMDGTEELLVKLNREDLL
                     RKQRTFDNGSIPHQIHLGELHAILRRQEDFYPFLKDNREKIEKILTFRIPYYVGPLARG
                     NSRFAWMTRKSEETITPWNFEEVVDKGASAQSFIERMTNFDKNLPNEKVLPKHSLLYEY
                     FTVYNELTKVKYVTEGMRKPAFLSGEQKKAIVDLLFKTNRKVTVKQLKEDYFKKIECFD
                     SVEISGVEDRFNASLGTYHDLLKIIKDKDFLDNEENEDILEDIVLTLTLFEDREMIEER
                     LKTYAHLFDDKVMKQLKRRRYTGWGRLSRKLINGIRDKQSGKTILDFLKSDGFANRNFM
                     QLIHDDSLTFKEDIQKAQVSGQGDSLHEHIANLAGSPAIKKGILQTVKVVDELVKVMGR
                     HKPENIVIEMARENQTTQKGQKNSRERMKRIEEGIKELGSQILKEHPVENTQLQNEKLY
                     LYYLQNGRDMYVDQELDINRLSDYDVDHIVPQSFLKDDSIDNKVLTRSDKNRGKSDNVP
                     SEEVVKKMKNYWRQLLNAKLITQRKFDNLTKAERGGLSELDKAGFIKRQLVETRQITKH
                     VAQILDSRMNTKYDENDKLIREVKVITLKSKLVSDFRKDFQFYKVREINNYHHAHDAYL
                     NAVVGTALIKKYPKLESEFVYGDYKVYDVRKMIAKSEQEIGKATAKYFFYSNIMNFFKT
                     EITLANGEIRKRPLIETNGETGEIVWDKGRDFATVRKVLSMPQVNIVKKTEVQTGGFSK
                     ESILPKRNSDKLIARKKDWDPKKYGGFDSPTVAYSVLVVAKVEKGKSKKLKSVKELLGI
                     TIMERSSFEKNPIDFLEAKGYKEVKKDLIIKLPKYSLFELENGRKRMLASAGELQKGNE
                     LALPSKYVNFLYLASHYEKLKGSPEDNEQKQLFVEQHKHYLDEIIEQISEFSKRVILAD
                     ANLDKVLSAYNKHRDKPIREQAENIIHLFTLTNLGAPAAFKYFDTTIDRKRYTSTKEVL
                     DATLIHQSITGLYETRIDLSQLGGD"
     CDS             7852..7872
                     /codon_start=1
                     /product="nuclear localization signal of SV40 (simian virus
                     40) large T antigen"
                     /label=SV40 NLS
                     /translation="PKKKRKV"
     CDS             7879..7899
                     /codon_start=1
                     /product="nuclear localization signal of SV40 (simian virus
                     40) large T antigen"
                     /label=SV40 NLS
                     /translation="PKKKRKV"
     primer_bind     complement(8037..8055)
                     /label=T7 Term
                     /note="T7 terminator, reverse primer"
     terminator      8051..8098
                     /label=T7 terminator
                     /note="transcription terminator for bacteriophage T7 RNA
                     polymerase"
     promoter        complement(8464..8492)
                     /label=tet promoter
                     /note="E. coli promoter for tetracycline efflux protein
                     gene"
     primer_bind     complement(8519..8537)
                     /label=pBRforEco
                     /note="pBR322 vectors, upsteam of EcoRI site, forward
                     primer"
     promoter        8605..8709
                     /gene="bla"
                     /label=AmpR promoter
     CDS             8710..9570
                     /codon_start=1
                     /gene="bla"
                     /product="beta-lactamase"
                     /label=AmpR
                     /note="confers resistance to ampicillin, carbenicillin, and
                     related antibiotics"
                     /translation="MSIQHFRVALIPFFAAFCLPVFAHPETLVKVKDAEDQLGARVGYI
                     ELDLNSGKILESFRPEERFPMMSTFKVLLCGAVLSRVDAGQEQLGRRIHYSQNDLVEYS
                     PVTEKHLTDGMTVRELCSAAITMSDNTAANLLLTTIGGPKELTAFLHNMGDHVTRLDRW
                     EPELNEAIPNDERDTTMPAAMATTLRKLLTGELLTLASRQQLIDWMEADKVAGPLLRSA
                     LPAGWFIADKSGAGERGSRGIIAALGPDGKPSRIVVIYTTGSQATMDERNRQIAEIGAS
                     LIKHW"
     primer_bind     complement(8928..8947)
                     /label=Amp-R
                     /note="Ampicillin resistance gene, reverse primer"
     rep_origin      9741..196
                     /direction=RIGHT
                     /label=ori
                     /note="high-copy-number ColE1/pMB1/pBR322/pUC origin of
                     replication"
ORIGIN
        1 atgagaaagc gccacgcttc ccgaagggag aaaggcggac aggtatccgg taagcggcag
       61 ggtcggaaca ggagagcgca cgagggagct tccaggggga aacgcctggt atctttatag
      121 tcctgtcggg tttcgccacc tctgacttga gcgtcgattt ttgtgatgct cgtcaggggg
      181 gcggagccta tggaaaaacg ccagcaacgc ggccttttta cggttcctgg ccttttgctg
      241 gccttttgct cacatgttct ttcctgcgtt atcccctgat tctgtggata accgtattac
      301 cgcctttgag tgagctgata ccgctcgccg cagccgaacg accgagcgca gcgagtcagt
      361 gagcgaggaa gcggaagagc gcctgatgcg gtattttctc cttacgcatc tgtgcggtat
      421 ttcacaccgc aatggtgcac tctcagtaca atctgctctg atgccgcata gttaagccag
      481 tatacactcc gctatcgcta cgtgactggg tcatggctgc gccccgacac ccgccaacac
      541 ccgctgacgc gccctgacgg gcttgtctgc tcccggcatc cgcttacaga caagctgtga
      601 ccgtctccgg gagctgcatg tgtcagaggt tttcaccgtc atcaccgaaa cgcgcgaggc
      661 agctgcggta aagctcatca gcgtggtcgt gaagcgattc acagatgtct gcctgttcat
      721 ccgcgtccag ctcgttgagt ttctccagaa gcgttaatgt ctggcttctg ataaagcggg
      781 ccatgttaag ggcggttttt tcctgtttgg tcactgatgc ctccgtgtaa gggggatttc
      841 tgttcatggg ggtaatgata ccgatgaaac gagagaggat gctcacgata cgggttactg
      901 atgatgaaca tgcccggtta ctggaacgtt gtgagggtaa acaactggcg gtatggatgc
      961 ggcgggacca gagaaaaatc actcagggtc aatgccagcg cttcgttaat acagatgtag
     1021 gtgttccaca gggtagccag cagcatcctg cgatgcagat ccggaacata atggtgcagg
     1081 gcgctgactt ccgcgtttcc agactttacg aaacacggaa accgaagacc attcatgttg
     1141 ttgctcaggt cgcagacgtt ttgcagcagc agtcgcttca cgttcgctcg cgtatcggtg
     1201 attcattctg ctaaccagta aggcaacccc gccagcctag ccgggtcctc aacgacagga
     1261 gcacgatcat gcgcacccgt ggccaggacc caacgctgcc cgagatgcgc cgcgtgcggc
     1321 tgctggagat ggcggacgcg atggatatgt tctgccaagg gttggtttgc gcattcacag
     1381 ttctccgcaa gaattgattg gctccaattc ttggagtggt gaatccgtta gcgaggtgcc
     1441 gccggcttcc attcaggtcg aggtggcccg gctccatgca ccgcgacgca acgcggggag
     1501 gcagacaagg tatagggcgg cgcctacaat ccatgccaac ccgttccatg tgctcgccga
     1561 ggcggcataa atcgccgtga cgatcagcgg tccaatgatc gaagttaggc tggtaagagc
     1621 cgcgagcgat ccttgaagct gtccctgatg gtcgtcatct acctgcctgg acagcatggc
     1681 ctgcaacgcg ggcatcccga tgccgccgga agcgagaaga atcataatgg ggaaggccat
     1741 ccagcctcgc gtcgcgaacg ccagcaagac gtagcccagc gcgtcggccg ccatgccggc
     1801 gataatggcc tgcttctcgc cgaaacgttt ggtggcggga ccagtgacga aggcttgagc
     1861 gagggcgtgc aagattccga ataccgcaag cgacaggccg atcatcgtcg cgctccagcg
     1921 aaagcggtcc tcgccgaaaa tgacccagag cgctgccggc acctgtccta cgagttgcat
     1981 gataaagaag acagtcataa gtgcggcgac gatagtcatg ccccgcgccc accggaagga
     2041 gctgactggg ttgaaggctc tcaagggcat cggtcgacgc tctcccttat gcgactcctg
     2101 cattaggaag cagcccagta gtaggttgag gccgttgagc accgccgccg caaggaatgg
     2161 tgcatgcaag gagatggcgc ccaacagtcc cccggccacg gggcctgcca ccatacccac
     2221 gccgaaacaa gcgctcatga gcccgaagtg gcgagcccga tcttccccat cggtgatgtc
     2281 ggcgatatag gcgccagcaa ccgcacctgt ggcgccggtg atgccggcca cgatgcgtcc
     2341 ggcgtagagg atcgagatct cgatcccgcg aaattaatac gactcactat agggagacca
     2401 caacggtttc cctctagtgc cggctccgga gagctcttta attaagcggc cgccctgcag
     2461 gactcgagtt ctagaaataa ttttgtttaa ctttaagaag gagatataca tatgaaatct
     2521 tctcaccatc accatcacca tggttcttct atgaaaatcg aagaaggtaa actggtaatc
     2581 tggattaacg gcgataaagg ctataacggt ctcgctgaag tcggtaagaa attcgagaaa
     2641 gataccggaa ttaaagtcac cgttgagcat ccggataaac tggaagagaa attcccacag
     2701 gttgcggcaa ctggcgatgg ccctgacatt atcttctggg cacacgaccg ctttggtggc
     2761 tacgctcaat ctggcctgtt ggctgaaatc accccggaca aagcgttcca ggacaagctg
     2821 tatccgttta cctgggatgc cgtacgttac aacggcaagc tgattgctta cccgatcgct
     2881 gttgaagcgt tatcgctgat ttataacaaa gatctgctgc cgaacccgcc aaaaacctgg
     2941 gaagagatcc cggcgctgga taaagaactg aaagcgaaag gtaagagcgc gctgatgttc
     3001 aacctgcaag aaccgtactt cacctggccg ctgattgctg ctgacggggg ttatgcgttc
     3061 aagtatgaaa acggcaagta cgacattaaa gacgtgggcg tggataacgc tggcgcgaaa
     3121 gcgggtctga ccttcctggt tgacctgatt aaaaacaaac acatgaatgc agacaccgat
     3181 tactccatcg cagaagctgc ctttaataaa ggcgaaacag cgatgaccat caacggcccg
     3241 tgggcatggt ccaacatcga caccagcaaa gtgaattatg gtgtaacggt actgccgacc
     3301 ttcaagggtc aaccatccaa accgttcgtt ggcgtgctga gcgcaggtat taacgccgcc
     3361 agtccgaaca aagagctggc aaaagagttc ctcgaaaact atctgctgac tgatgaaggt
     3421 ctggaagcgg ttaataaaga caaaccgctg ggtgccgtag cgctgaagtc ttacgaggaa
     3481 gagttggcga aagatccacg tattgccgcc actatggaaa acgcccagaa aggtgaaatc
     3541 atgccgaaca tcccgcagat gtccgctttc tggtatgccg tgcgtactgc ggtgatcaac
     3601 gccgccagcg gtcgtcagac tgtcgatgaa gccctgaaag acgcgcagac taattcgagc
     3661 tcgaacaaca acaacaataa caataacaac aacctcggga tcgaggaaaa cctgtacttc
     3721 caatccaatg ccactagtac catggataag aaatactcaa taggcttaga tatcggcaca
     3781 aatagcgtcg gatgggcggt gatcactgat gaatataagg ttccgtctaa aaagttcaag
     3841 gttctgggaa atacagaccg ccacagtatc aaaaaaaatc ttataggggc tcttttattt
     3901 gacagtggag agacagcgga agcgactcgt ctcaaacgga cagctcgtag aaggtataca
     3961 cgtcggaaga atcgtatttg ttatctacag gagatttttt caaatgagat ggcgaaagta
     4021 gatgatagtt tctttcatcg acttgaagag tcttttttgg tggaagaaga caagaagcat
     4081 gaacgtcatc ctatttttgg aaatatagta gatgaagttg cttatcatga gaaatatcca
     4141 actatctatc atctgcgaaa aaaattggta gattctactg ataaagcgga tttgcgctta
     4201 atctatttgg ccttagcgca tatgattaag tttcgtggtc attttttgat tgagggagat
     4261 ttaaatcctg ataatagtga tgtggacaaa ctatttatcc agttggtaca aacctacaat
     4321 caattatttg aagaaaaccc tattaacgca agtggagtag atgctaaagc gattctttct
     4381 gcacgattga gtaaatcaag acgattagaa aatctcattg ctcagctccc cggtgagaag
     4441 aaaaatggct tatttgggaa tctcattgct ttgtcattgg gtttgacccc taattttaaa
     4501 tcaaattttg atttggcaga agatgctaaa ttacagcttt caaaagatac ttacgatgat
     4561 gatttagata atttattggc gcaaattgga gatcaatatg ctgatttgtt tttggcagct
     4621 aagaatttat cagatgctat tttactttca gatatcctaa gagtaaatac tgaaataact
     4681 aaggctcccc tatcagcttc aatgattaaa cgctacgatg aacatcatca agacttgact
     4741 cttttaaaag ctttagttcg acaacaactt ccagaaaagt ataaagaaat cttttttgat
     4801 caatcaaaaa acggatatgc aggttatatt gatgggggag ctagccaaga agaattttat
     4861 aaatttatca aaccaatttt agaaaaaatg gatggtactg aggaattatt ggtgaaacta
     4921 aatcgtgaag atttgctgcg caagcaacgg acctttgaca acggctctat tccccatcaa
     4981 attcacttgg gtgagctgca tgctattttg agaagacaag aagactttta tccattttta
     5041 aaagacaatc gtgagaagat tgaaaaaatc ttgacttttc gaattcctta ttatgttggt
     5101 ccattggcgc gtggcaatag tcgttttgca tggatgactc ggaagtctga agaaacaatt
     5161 accccatgga attttgaaga agttgtcgat aaaggtgctt cagctcaatc atttattgaa
     5221 cgcatgacaa actttgataa aaatcttcca aatgaaaaag tactaccaaa acatagtttg
     5281 ctttatgagt attttacggt ttataacgaa ttgacaaagg tcaaatatgt tactgaagga
     5341 atgcgaaaac cagcatttct ttcaggtgaa cagaagaaag ccattgttga tttactcttc
     5401 aaaacaaatc gaaaagtaac cgttaagcaa ttaaaagaag attatttcaa aaaaatagaa
     5461 tgttttgata gtgttgaaat ttcaggagtt gaagatagat ttaatgcttc attaggtacc
     5521 taccatgatt tgctaaaaat tattaaagat aaagattttt tggataatga agaaaatgaa
     5581 gatatcttag aggatattgt tttaacattg accttatttg aagataggga gatgattgag
     5641 gaaagactta aaacatatgc tcacctcttt gatgataagg tgatgaaaca gcttaaacgt
     5701 cgccgttata ctggttgggg acgtttgtct cgaaaattga ttaatggtat tagggataag
     5761 caatctggca aaacaatatt agattttttg aaatcagatg gttttgccaa tcgcaatttt
     5821 atgcagctga tccatgatga tagtttgaca tttaaagaag acattcaaaa agcacaagtg
     5881 tctggacaag gcgatagttt acatgaacat attgcaaatt tagctggtag ccctgctatt
     5941 aaaaaaggta ttttacagac tgtaaaagtt gttgatgaat tggtcaaagt aatggggcgg
     6001 cataagccag aaaatatcgt tattgaaatg gcacgtgaaa atcagacaac tcaaaagggc
     6061 cagaaaaatt cgcgagagcg tatgaaacga atcgaagaag gtatcaaaga attaggaagt
     6121 cagattctta aagagcatcc tgttgaaaat actcaattgc aaaatgaaaa gctctatctc
     6181 tattatctcc aaaatggaag agacatgtat gtggaccaag aattagatat taatcgttta
     6241 agtgattatg atgtcgatca cattgttcca caaagtttcc ttaaagacga ttcaatagac
     6301 aataaggtct taacgcgttc tgataaaaat cgtggtaaat cggataacgt tccaagtgaa
     6361 gaagtagtca aaaagatgaa aaactattgg agacaacttc taaacgccaa gttaatcact
     6421 caacgtaagt ttgataattt aacgaaagct gaacgtggag gtttgagtga acttgataaa
     6481 gctggtttta tcaaacgcca attggttgaa actcgccaaa tcactaagca tgtggcacaa
     6541 attttggata gtcgcatgaa tactaaatac gatgaaaatg ataaacttat tcgagaggtt
     6601 aaagtgatta ccttaaaatc taaattagtt tctgacttcc gaaaagattt ccaattctat
     6661 aaagtacgtg agattaacaa ttaccatcat gcccatgatg cgtatctaaa tgccgtcgtt
     6721 ggaactgctt tgattaagaa atatccaaaa cttgaatcgg agtttgtcta tggtgattat
     6781 aaagtttatg atgttcgtaa aatgattgct aagtctgagc aagaaatagg caaagcaacc
     6841 gcaaaatatt tcttttactc taatatcatg aacttcttca aaacagaaat tacacttgca
     6901 aatggagaga ttcgcaaacg ccctctaatc gaaactaatg gggaaactgg agaaattgtc
     6961 tgggataaag ggcgagattt tgccacagtg cgcaaagtat tgtccatgcc ccaagtcaat
     7021 attgtcaaga aaacagaagt acagacaggc ggattctcca aggagtcaat tttaccaaaa
     7081 agaaattcgg acaagcttat tgctcgtaaa aaagactggg atccaaaaaa atatggtggt
     7141 tttgatagtc caacggtagc ttattcagtc ctagtggttg ctaaggtgga aaaagggaaa
     7201 tcgaagaagt taaaatccgt taaagagtta ctagggatca caattatgga aagaagttcc
     7261 tttgaaaaaa atccgattga ctttttagaa gctaaaggat ataaggaagt taaaaaagac
     7321 ttaatcatta aactacctaa atatagtctt tttgagttag aaaacggtcg taaacggatg
     7381 ctggctagtg ccggagaatt acaaaaagga aatgagctgg ctctgccaag caaatatgtg
     7441 aattttttat atttagctag tcattatgaa aagttgaagg gtagtccaga agataacgaa
     7501 caaaaacaat tgtttgtgga gcagcataag cattatttag atgagattat tgagcaaatc
     7561 agtgaatttt ctaagcgtgt tattttagca gatgccaatt tagataaagt tcttagtgca
     7621 tataacaaac atagagacaa accaatacgt gaacaagcag aaaatattat tcatttattt
     7681 acgttgacga atcttggagc tcccgctgct tttaaatatt ttgatacaac aattgatcgt
     7741 aaacgatata cgtctacaaa agaagtttta gatgccactc ttatccatca atccatcact
     7801 ggtctttatg aaacacgcat tgatttgagt cagctaggag gtgacgggtc acctaagaaa
     7861 aaacgaaaag ttgaggatcc taaaaagaaa cgaaaagttg ataccggtta ataacattgg
     7921 aagtggataa cggatccgcg atcgcggcgc gccacctggt ggccggccgg taccacgcgt
     7981 gcgcgctgat ccggctgcta acaaagcccg aaaggaagct gagttggctg ctgccaccgc
     8041 tgagcaataa ctagcataac cccttggggc ctctaaacgg gtcttgaggg gttttttgct
     8101 gaaaggagga actatatccg gatatccaca ggacgggtgt ggtcgccatg atcgcgtagt
     8161 cgatagtggc tccaagtagc gaagcgagca ggactgggcg gcggccaaag cggtcggaca
     8221 gtgctccgag aacgggtgcg catagaaatt gcatcaacgc atatagcgct agcagcacgc
     8281 catagtgact ggcgatgctg tcggaatgga cgatatcccg caagaggccc ggcagtaccg
     8341 gcataaccaa gcctatgcct acagcatcca gggtgacggt gccgaggatg acgatgagcg
     8401 cattgttaga tttcatacac ggtgcctgac tgcgttagca atttaactgt gataaactac
     8461 cgcattaaag cttatcgatg ataagctgtc aaacatgaga attcttgaag acgaaagggc
     8521 ctcgtgatac gcctattttt ataggttaat gtcatgataa taatggtttc ttagacgtca
     8581 ggtggcactt ttcggggaaa tgtgcgcgga acccctattt gtttattttt ctaaatacat
     8641 tcaaatatgt atccgctcat gagacaataa ccctgataaa tgcttcaata acattgaaaa
     8701 aggaagagta tgagtattca acatttccgt gtcgccctta ttcccttttt tgcggcattt
     8761 tgccttcctg tttttgctca cccagaaacg ctggtgaaag taaaagatgc tgaagatcag
     8821 ttgggtgcac gagtgggtta catcgaactg gatctcaaca gcggtaagat ccttgagagt
     8881 tttcgccccg aagaacgttt tccaatgatg agcactttta aagttctgct atgtggcgcg
     8941 gtattatccc gtgttgacgc cgggcaagag caactcggtc gccgcataca ctattctcag
     9001 aatgacttgg ttgagtactc accagtcaca gaaaagcatc ttacggatgg catgacagta
     9061 agagaattat gcagtgctgc cataaccatg agtgataaca ctgcggccaa cttacttctg
     9121 acaacgatcg gaggaccgaa ggagctaacc gcttttttgc acaacatggg ggatcatgta
     9181 actcgccttg atcgttggga accggagctg aatgaagcca taccaaacga cgagcgtgac
     9241 accacgatgc ctgcagcaat ggcaacaacg ttgcgcaaac tattaactgg cgaactactt
     9301 actctagctt cccggcaaca attaatagac tggatggagg cggataaagt tgcaggacca
     9361 cttctgcgct cggcccttcc ggctggctgg tttattgctg ataaatctgg agccggtgag
     9421 cgtgggtctc gcggtatcat tgcagcactg gggccagatg gtaagccctc ccgtatcgta
     9481 gttatctaca cgacggggag tcaggcaact atggatgaac gaaatagaca gatcgctgag
     9541 ataggtgcct cactgattaa gcattggtaa ctgtcagacc aagtttactc atatatactt
     9601 tagattgatt taaaacttca tttttaattt aaaaggatct aggtgaagat cctttttgat
     9661 aatctcatga ccaaaatccc ttaacgtgag ttttcgttcc actgagcgtc agaccccgta
     9721 gaaaagatca aaggatcttc ttgagatcct ttttttctgc gcgtaatctg ctgcttgcaa
     9781 acaaaaaaac caccgctacc agcggtggtt tgtttgccgg atcaagagct accaactctt
     9841 tttccgaagg taactggctt cagcagagcg cagataccaa atactgtcct tctagtgtag
     9901 ccgtagttag gccaccactt caagaactct gtagcaccgc ctacatacct cgctctgcta
     9961 atcctgttac cagtggctgc tgccagtggc gataagtcgt gtcttaccgg gttggactca
    10021 agacgatagt taccggataa ggcgcagcgg tcgggctgaa cggggggttc gtgcacacag
    10081 cccagcttgg agcgaacgac ctacaccgaa ctgagatacc tacagcgtga gct
//
