[The description below was written by a language model from this plasmid's Addgene catalogue record and the feature table of its GenBank file.]
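Description:
pMJ915v2+Nterm Spe1 +Cterm Age1 site is a 10.1 kb bacterial expression plasmid derived from pMJ915, catalogued as an empty backbone for producing modified versions of Streptococcus pyogenes Cas9 in E. coli. It is built on a pBR322-type framework. It replicates from a ColE1/pMB1-family origin accompanied by the bom mobility region and the rop gene, which restrains copy number, although the catalogue lists copy number as unknown. Selection is by ampicillin through the bla beta-lactamase gene under its own promoter. A residual tet promoter from pBR322 is also annotated.

The expression cassette is driven by a T7 promoter with the phage T7 gene 10 ribosome binding site and closed by a T7 terminator, so it requires a host that supplies T7 RNA polymerase. No lac operator or lacI gene is annotated in the feature table. The encoded fusion begins with a 6xHis tag and a signal-sequence-free, cytosolic maltose binding protein, which aid affinity purification and solubility. A TEV protease site follows, allowing these tags to be removed. Next comes the Cas9 coding sequence, with two tandem SV40 nuclear localization signals at its C-terminus.

As the name indicates, SpeI and AgeI restriction sites have been introduced at the N- and C-terminal ends of Cas9, although they are not annotated in the table. These sites presumably allow extra peptide modules to be cloned onto either terminus. The associated publication concerns engineered Cas9 ribonucleoprotein complexes delivered locally for genome editing in the mouse brain, which is consistent with using this plasmid to make recombinant Cas9 variants for RNP assembly.
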