Addgene plasmid #88914: pMJ915v2+Nterm Spe1 +Cterm Age1 site
Purpose: (Empty Backbone) For expression of modified SpyCas9 in e.coli.
Depositing lab: Jennifer Doudna. Depositing organization: University of California, Berkeley. Publication: Efficient genome editing in the mouse brain by local delivery of engineered Cas9 ribonucleoprotein complexes. Staahl BT, Benekareddy M, Coulon-Bainier C, Banfal AA, Floor SN, Sabo JK, Urnes C, Munares GA, Ghosh A, Doudna JA. Nat Biotechnol. 2017 Feb 13. doi: 10.1038/nbt.3806. PubMed 28191903.
Backbone
  Vector backbone: pMJ915
  Vector type: Bacterial Expression, CRISPR
Growth in bacteria
  Bacterial resistance: Ampicillin, 100 μg/mL
  Growth temperature: 37°C
  Growth strain: DH5alpha
  Copy number: Unknown
Terms and licenses: Academic/Nonprofit Terms; Industry Terms: Not Available to Industry
How to cite: pMJ915v2+Nterm Spe1 +Cterm Age1 site was a gift from Jennifer Doudna (Addgene plasmid # 88914 ; http://n2t.net/addgene:88914 ; RRID:Addgene_88914)
